Addgene plasmid #54144: mEmerald-LASP2-N-18
Purpose: Localization: Focal Adhesions, Excitation: 487, Emission: 509
Depositing lab: Michael Davidson. Depositing organization: Florida State University, Tallahassee.
Backbone
  Vector backbone: mEmerald-N1
  Backbone size w/o insert (bp): 4750
  Vector type: Mammalian Expression
  Selectable markers: Neomycin (select with G418)
Growth in bacteria
  Bacterial resistance: Kanamycin, 50 μg/mL
  Growth temperature: 37°C
  Growth strain: DH5alpha
  Copy number: High Copy
Gene/Insert
  Gene/Insert name: LASP2 (alt name: AB114207.1)
  Species: G. gallus (chicken)
  Entrez Gene: NEBL (a.k.a. LASP-2)
  Promoter: CMV
  Tag / fusion protein: mEmerald (C terminal on backbone)
  Cloning method: Unknown
  Sequencing primers: 5′ CMV-F; 3′ SV40pA-R
Terms and licenses: Academic/Nonprofit Terms; Industry Terms
Depositor comments: . Excitation = 487; Emission = 509. Localization data: Focal Adhesions
How to cite: mEmerald-LASP2-N-18 was a gift from Michael Davidson (Addgene plasmid # 54144 ; http://n2t.net/addgene:54144 ; RRID:Addgene_54144)
