[The description below was written by a language model from this plasmid's Addgene catalogue record.]
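Description:
mEmerald-LASP2-N-18 is a mammalian expression plasmid built on the mEmerald-N1 backbone (about 4.75 kb without the insert), an N1-style fluorescent protein fusion vector in which the gene of interest is placed upstream of the fluorophore. It is propagated in E. coli as a high-copy plasmid under kanamycin selection. In mammalian cells it carries a neomycin resistance marker, so stable transfectants can be selected with G418. No feature table is provided, so the origins of replication and the promoters driving the resistance marker are not stated in the record.

The payload is chicken (Gallus gallus) LASP2, a product of the NEBL gene also known as LASP-2, expressed from the strong constitutive CMV promoter. mEmerald, a bright green GFP variant with excitation at 487 nm and emission at 509 nm, is fused to the C terminus of LASP2. The use of an SV40 polyA reverse sequencing primer suggests that the transcript ends in an SV40 polyadenylation signal, as is typical of this vector family. The "N-18" in the name probably refers to the N1-type orientation and a linker between LASP2 and mEmerald, but the record does not define it, and the cloning method is listed as unknown.

The fusion is recorded as localizing to focal adhesions. The plasmid therefore serves as a green fluorescent marker for visualizing these structures, and the distribution of LASP2 itself, by fluorescence microscopy in transfected mammalian cells.
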