>Addgene plasmid #54144 | mEmerald-LASP2-N-18 | depositor partial sequence | sequence record 84310 | insert sequence
TGACGTCAGATCCGCTAGCGCCACCATGAACCCCCAGTGCGCCCGCTGTGGGAAAGTGGTCTATCCCACC
GAGAAAGTCAACTGCCTGGACAAGTATTGGCATAAAGGATGTTTCCACTGTGAAGTTTGCAAAATGGCTC
TGAACATGAATAACTACAAAGGATATGAAAAGAAACCTTATTGCAATGCACATTACCCAAAGCAGTCCTT
CACTACAGTGGCTGATACTCCAGAAAATCTACGTCTGAAGCAACAAAGTGAATTGCAGAGTCAGGTAAAA
TACAAAAGAGACTTTGAAGAAAGCAAAGGAAGAGGGTTCAGTATTGTGACCGATACGCCCGAGTTACAAA
GACTGAAAAGGACTCAGGAACAAATCAGTAATGTTAAATACCATGAAGATTTTGAGAAGACAAAGGGCAG
GGGTTTCACGCCAGTGGTGGATGATCCTATAACAGAGCGGGTGCGGAAAAACACCCAAGTTGTAAGTGAT
GCAGCGTATAAAGGGGTGCACCCACATATAGTTGAAATGGATAGAAGACCTGGAATAATTGTTGCCCCTG
TACTCCCTGGGGCATATCAGCAAAGCCAGTCCCAAGGATATGGATACATGCACCAGACCAGTATGTCATC
TATGAGGTCAGTGCATTCACAGCCTCATCCAGCAGGCCTGAGAACATACAGAGCTATGTATGACTACAGT
GCTCAAGATGAAGATGAAGTTTCCTTCAGGGATGGTGACTATATCATCAACGTGCAACCAATTGATGATG
GCTGGATGTATGGTACTGTTCAGAGAACTGGGAAAACAGGAATGCTTCCAGCAAATTATATTGAGTTTGT
TAACAGTCGCGGAGGCAGTGGTGGGGTACCGCGGGCCCGGGATCCACCGGTCGCCACCATGGTGAGCAAG
GGCGAGGAGCTGTTCACCGGGGTGGTGCCCATCCTGGTCGAGCTGGACGGCGACGTAAACGGCCACAAGT
TCAGCGTGTCCGGCGAGGGCGAGGGCGATGCCACCTACGGCAAGCTGACCCTGAAGTTCATCTGCACCAC
CGGCAAGCTGCCCGTGCCCTGGCCCACCCTCGTGACCACCTTGACCTACGGCGTGCAGTGCTTCGCCCGC
TACCCCGACCACATGAAGCAGCACGACTTCTTCAAGTCCGCCATGCCCGAAGGCTACGTCCAGGAGCGCA
CCATCTTCTTCAAGGACGACGGCAACTACAAGACCCGCGCCGAGGTGAAGTTCGAGGGCGACACCCTGGT
GAACCGCATCGAGCTGAAGGGCATCGACTTCAAGGAGGACGGCAACATCCTGGGGCACAAGCTGGAGTAC
AACTACAACAGCCACAAGGTCTATATCACCGCCGACAAGCAGAAGAACGGCATCAAGGTGAACTTCAAGA
CCCGCCACAACATCGAGGACGGCAGCGTGCAGCTCGCCGACCACTACCAGCAGAACACCCCCATCGGCGA
CGGCCCCGTGCTGCTGCCCGACAACCACTACCTGAGCACCCAGTCCAAGCTGAGCAAAGACCCCAACGAG
AAGCGCGATCACATGGTCCTGCTGGAGTTCGTGACCGCCGCCGGGATCACTCTCGGCATGGACGAGCTGT
ACAAGTAAGCGGCCGCGACTCTAGATCATAATCAGCCATA
