>Addgene plasmid #54144 | mEmerald-LASP2-N-18 | addgene partial sequence | sequence record 92366 | EGFP-N 5'-CGTCGCCGTCCAGCTCGACCAG-3'
CCTTGCTCACCATGGTGGCGACCGGTGGATCCCGGGCCCGCGGTACCCCACCACTGCCTCCGCGACTGTT
AACAAACTCAATATAATTTGCTGGAAGCATTCCTGTTTTCCCAGTTCTCTGAACAGTACCATACATCCAG
CCATCATCAATTGGTTGCACGTTGATGATATAGTCACCATCCCTGAAGGAAACTTCATCTTCATCTTGAG
CACTGTAGTCATACATAGCTCTGTATGTTCTCAGGCCTGCTGGATGAGGCTGTGAATGCACTGACCTCAT
AGATGACATACTGGTCTGGTGCATGTATCCATATCCTTGGGACTGGCTTTGCTGATATGCCCCAGGGAGT
ACAGGGGCAACAATTATTCCAGGTCTTCTATCCATTTCAACTATATGTGGGTGCACCCCTTTATACGCTG
CATCACTTACAACTTGGGTGTTTTTCCGCACCCGCTCTGTTATAGGATCATCCACCACTGGCGTGAAACC
CCTGCCCTTTGTCTTCTCAAAATCTTCATGGTATTTAACATTACTGATTTGTTCCTGAGTCCTTTTCAGT
CTTTGTAACTCGGGCGTATCGGTCACAATACTGAACCCTCTTCCTTTGCTTTCTTCAAAGTCTCTTTTGT
ATTTTACCTGACTCTGCAATTCACTTTGTTGCTTCAGACGTAGATTTTCTGGAGTATCAGCCACTGTAGT
GAAGGACTGCTTTGGGTAATGTGCATTGCAATAAGGTTTCTTTTCATATCCTTTGTAGTTATTCATGTTC
AGAGCCATTTTGCAAACTTCACAGTGGAAACATCCTTTATGCCAATACTTGTCCAGGCAGTTGACTTTCT
CGGTGGGATAGACCACTT
